>Addgene plasmid #211755 | pUC-MLXγ | addgene full sequence | sequence record 420907 | Addgene NGS Result
TCGCGCGTTTCGGTGATGACGGTGAAAACCTCTGACACATGCAGCTCCCGGAGACTGTCACAGCTTGTCT
GTAAGCGGATGCCGGGAGCAGACAAGCCCGTCAGGGCGCGTCAGCGGGTGTTGGCGGGTGTCGGGGCTGG
CTTAACTATGCGGCATCAGAGCAGATTGTACTGAGAGTGCACCATATGCGGTGTGAAATACCGCACAGAT
GCGTAAGGAGAAAATACCGCATCAGGCGCCATTCGCCATTCAGGCTGCGCAACTGTTGGGAAGGGCGATC
GGTGCGGGCCTCTTCGCTATTACGCCAGCTGGCGAAAGGGGGATGTGCTGCAAGGCGATTAAGTTGGGTA
ACGCCAGGGTTTTCCCAGTCACGACGTTGTAAAACGACGGCCAGTGAATTGACGCGTATTGGGATGCTAG
CCTTAAGATGACGGAGCCGGGCGCCTCTCCGGAGGACCCTTGGGTCAAGGCAAGCTTCGCGGACGCGCAC
GCCGGCGAGGGGAGGGCGGGTCGGGCTCGTGCACGTAGGGGGTCCGGAAGACGCGGGGCTCCCCAACTAT
CCCCAGAGTCTCCCCTGCTGTCCGGGGCCCGGGGCTGCAGAGAAGACAGCTCTCACCCGGCCTGTGCCAA
GGTCGAGTATGCCTACAGTGACAACAGCCTGGATCCTGGGCTTTTTGTAGAAAGCACCCACAAGGGGAGT
GTAGTGTCCAGAGCTAATAGCATCGGCTCCACCAGTGCCTCTTCTGTCCCCAACACAGATGATGAGGACA
GTGATTATCAGCAGGAGTCCTACAAGGAGTCCTACAAAGACCGGAGGCGGCGTGCGCACACTCAGGCTGA
ACAGAAGAGAAGGGATGCTATTAAGAGAGGCTATGATGACCTTCAGACCATTGTCCCTACCTGCCAGCAG
CAGGATTTCTCCATTGGCTCCCAAAAACTCAGCAAAGCCATCGTTCTACAGAAGACCATTGACTACATCC
AGTTTTTACACAAGGAGAAGAAAAAGCAGGAGGAAGAAGTATCCACACTGCGCAAGGACGTCACAGCCTT
GAAGATAATGAAAGTGAACTATGAGCAAATCGTGAAGGCACATCAGGACAACCCTCATGAGGGAGAGGAC
CAGGTCTCTGACCAGGTCAAGTTCAACGTCTTTCAAGGCATCATGGACTCCCTCTTCCAGTCTTTCAACG
CCTCTATCTCTGTGGCCAGCTTCCAGGAGCTCTCAGCTTGTGTCTTCAGCTGGATTGAGGAACACTGTGA
GCCACAGACTCTACGAGAGATTGTGATCGGTGTCCTTCATCAGTTGAAAAACCAACTCTACTGATGTACA
TCTAGAATCCCAATGGCGCGCCGAGCTTGGCGTAATCATGGTCATAGCTGTTTCCTGTGTGAAATTGTTA
TCCGCTCACAATTCCACACAACATACGAGCCGGAAGCATAAAGTGTAAAGCCTGGGGTGCCTAATGAGTG
AGCTAACTCACATTAATTGCGTTGCGCTCACTGCCCGCTTTCCAGTCGGGAAACCTGTCGTGCCAGCTGC
ATTAATGAATCGGCCAACGCGCGGGGAGAGGCGGTTTGCGTATTGGGCGCTGTTCCGCTTCCTCGCTCAC
TGACTCGCTGCGCTCGGTCGTTCGGCTGCGGCGAGCGGTATCAGCTCACTCAAAGGCGGTAATACGGTTA
TCCACAGAATCAGGGGATAACGCAGGAAAGAACATGTGAGCAAAAGGCCAGCAAAAGGCCAGGAACCGTA
AAAAGGCCGCGTTGCTGGCGTTTTTCCATAGGCTCCGCCCCCCTGACGAGCATCACAAAAATCGACGCTC
AAGTCAGAGGTGGCGAAACCCGACAGGACTATAAAGATACCAGGCGTTTCCCCCTGGAAGCTCCCTCGTG
CGCTCTCCTGTTCCGACCCTGCCGCTTACCGGATACCTGTCCGCCTTTCTCCCTTCGGGAAGCGTGGCGC
TTTCTCATAGCTCACGCTGTAGGTATCTCAGTTCGGTGTAGGTCGTTCGCTCCAAGCTGGGCTGTGTGCA
CGAACCCCCCGTTCAGCCCGACCGCTGCGCCTTATCCGGTAACTATCGTCTTGAGTCCAACCCGGTAAGA
CACGACTTATCGCCACTGGCAGCAGCCACTGGTAACAGGATTAGCAGAGCGAGGTATGTAGGCGGTGCTA
CAGAGTTCTTGAAGTGGTGGCCTAACTACGGCTACACTAGAAGAACAGTATTTGGTATCTGCGCTCTGCT
GAAGCCAGTTACCTTCGGAAAAAGAGTTGGTAGCTCTTGATCCGGCAAACAAACCACCGCTGGTAGCGGT
GGTTTTTTTGTTTGCAAGCAGCAGATTACGCGCAGAAAAAAAGGATCTCAAGAAGATCCTTTGATCTTTT
CTACGGGGTCTGACGCTCAGTGGAACGAAAACTCACGTTAAGGGATTTTGGTCATGAGATTATCAAAAAG
GATCTTCACCTAGATCCTTTTAAATTAAAAATGAAGTTTTAAATCAATCTAAAGTATATATGAGTAAACT
TGGTCTGACAGTTACCAATGCTTAATCAGTGAGGCACCTATCTCAGCGATCTGTCTATTTCGTTCATCCA
TAGTTGCCTGACTCCCCGTCGTGTAGATAACTACGATACGGGAGGGCTTACCATCTGGCCCCAGTGCTGC
AATGATACCGCGAGAACCACGCTCACCGGCTCCAGATTTATCAGCAATAAACCAGCCAGCCGGAAGGGCC
GAGCGCAGAAGTGGTCCTGCAACTTTATCCGCCTCCATCCAGTCTATTAATTGTTGCCGGGAAGCTAGAG
TAAGTAGTTCGCCAGTTAATAGTTTGCGCAACGTTGTTGCCATTGCTACAGGCATCGTGGTGTCACGCTC
GTCGTTTGGTATGGCTTCATTCAGCTCCGGTTCCCAACGATCAAGGCGAGTTACATGATCCCCCATGTTG
TGCAAAAAAGCGGTTAGCTCCTTCGGTCCTCCGATCGTTGTCAGAAGTAAGTTGGCCGCAGTGTTATCAC
TCATGGTTATGGCAGCACTGCATAATTCTCTTACTGTCATGCCATCCGTAAGATGCTTTTCTGTGACTGG
TGAGTACTCAACCAAGTCATTCTGAGAATAGTGTATGCGGCGACCGAGTTGCTCTTGCCCGGCGTCAATA
CGGGATAATACCGCGCCACATAGCAGAACTTTAAAAGTGCTCATCATTGGAAAACGTTCTTCGGGGCGAA
AACTCTCAAGGATCTTACCGCTGTTGAGATCCAGTTCGATGTAACCCACTCGTGCACCCAACTGATCTTC
AGCATCTTTTACTTTCACCAGCGTTTCTGGGTGAGCAAAAACAGGAAGGCAAAATGCCGCAAAAAAGGGA
ATAAGGGCGACACGGAAATGTTGAATACTCATACTCTTCCTTTTTCAATATTATTGAAGCATTTATCAGG
GTTATTGTCTCATGAGCGGATACATATTTGAATGTATTTAGAAAAATAAACAAATAGGGGTTCCGCGCAC
ATTTCCCCGAAAAGTGCCACCTGACGTCTAAGAAACCATTATTATCATGACATTAACCTATAAAAATAGG
CGTATCACGAGGCCCTTTTGTC
Features (pLannotate 1.2.2; 11 found; start..end, strand, type, name):
    137..236     +  misc_feature   bom (fragment): basis of mobility region from pBR322
    242..399     -  CDS            lacZα (fragment): LacZα fragment of β-galactosidase; lacZ fragment
    428..1321    +  CDS            Mlx: MLX_MOUSE - Also known as Tcfl4. Experimental evidence at protein level: Swiss-Prot protein existence level 1. Transcription regulator. Forms a sequence-specific DNA- binding protein complex with MAD1, MAD4, MNT, WBSCR14 and MLXIP which recognizes the core sequence 5'-CACGTG-3'. The TCFL4-MAD1, TCFL4-MAD4, TCFL4-WBSCR14 complexes are transcriptional repressors. Plays a role in transcriptional activation of glycolytic target genes. Involved in glucose-responsive gene regulation. From Mus musculus (Mouse).
   1395..1411    -  protein_bind   lac operator: The lac repressor binds to the lac operator to inhibit transcription in E. coli. This inhibition can be relieved by adding lactose or isopropyl-β-D-thiogalactopyranoside (IPTG). lac repressor encoded by lacI
   1419..1449    -  promoter       lac promoter: promoter for the E. coli lac operon
   1464..1485    -  protein_bind   CAP binding site: CAP binding activates transcription in the presence of cAMP. E. coli catabolite activator protein
   1498..1590    -  CDS            lacI (fragment): lac repressor; lacI; The lac repressor binds to the lac operator to inhibit transcription in E. coli. This inhibition can be relieved by adding lactose or isopropyl-β-D-thiogalactopyranoside (IPTG).
   1773..2361    -  rep_origin     ori: high-copy-number ColE1/pMB1/pBR322/pUC origin of replication
   2532..3392    -  CDS            AmpR: β-lactamase; bla; confers resistance to ampicillin, carbenicillin, and related antibiotics
   3393..3497    -  promoter       AmpR promoter: bla
   3592..35      +  CDS            rop (fragment) (across the origin): Rop protein, which maintains plasmids at low copy number; rop
