[The description below was written by a language model from this plasmid's Addgene catalogue record and pLannotate feature annotations shown in this document.]
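Description:
pUC-MLXγ is a small (about 3.6 kb) bacterial cloning plasmid built on the commercial pUC-GW-Amp gene-synthesis backbone. It carries the coding sequence for the γ isoform of mouse MLX (Max-like protein X, also known as Tcfl4 or bHLHd13). It replicates in E. coli from the high-copy ColE1/pUC origin and is selected with ampicillin through a β-lactamase (AmpR) gene driven by its own bla promoter. Only short remnants of the bom, rop and lacI regions are annotated, which are typical leftovers of the pBR322/pUC lineage and are not functional elements.

The insert is an 894 bp open reading frame annotated as mouse Mlx. It sits within the former lacZα cloning region, between a lacZα fragment and the lac promoter, lac operator and CAP binding site. The Mlx frame lies on the opposite strand to the lac promoter, so that promoter would not produce a sense transcript. No eukaryotic promoter, polyadenylation signal, epitope tag or reporter is annotated. The plasmid therefore appears to be a storage and source clone for the MLXγ sequence, not an expression vector in its own right. This fits its catalogue classification as a cloning vector intended to support expression of mouse MLXγ, presumably by subcloning into another vector. The record lists the cloning method as unknown.

MLX is a bHLH-type transcription regulator that forms DNA-binding complexes with partners such as MondoA (MLXIP) and ChREBP (WBSCR14), as well as MAD-family proteins, and takes part in glucose-responsive gene regulation. The plasmid comes from work on ChREBP activation by reductive stress, where an MLXγ clone would serve as the source of ChREBP's partner protein.
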