Addgene plasmid #211755: pUC-MLXγ
Purpose: Cloning vector for the expression of mouse MLXγ
Depositing lab: Russell Goodman. Depositing organization: Massachusetts General Hospital. Publication: ChREBP is activated by reductive stress and mediates GCKR-associated metabolic traits. Singh C, Jin B, Shrestha N, Markhard AL, Panda A, Calvo SE, Deik A, Pan X, Zuckerman AL, Ben Saad A, Corey KE, Sjoquist J, Osganian S, AminiTabrizi R, Rhee EP, Shah H, Goldberger O, Mullen AC, Cracan V, Clish CB, Mootha VK, Goodman RP. Cell Metab. 2024 Jan 2;36(1):144-158.e7. doi: 10.1016/j.cmet.2023.11.010. Epub 2023 Dec 14. PubMed 38101397.
Backbone
  Vector backbone: pUC-GW-Amp
  Backbone manufacturer: Genewiz
  Vector type: Cloning vector
Growth in bacteria
  Bacterial resistance: Ampicillin, 100 μg/mL
  Growth temperature: 30°C
  Growth strain: NEB Stable
  Copy number: High Copy
Gene/Insert
  Gene/Insert name: MLX
  Species: M. musculus (mouse)
  Entrez Gene: Mlx (a.k.a. Tcfl4, Tf4, bHLHd13)
  Cloning method: Unknown
Terms and licenses: Academic/Nonprofit Terms; Industry Terms: Not Available to Industry
How to cite: pUC-MLXγ was a gift from Russell Goodman (Addgene plasmid # 211755 ; http://n2t.net/addgene:211755 ; RRID:Addgene_211755)
